Addgene plasmid #86625: pEGFP-Akt2(T309A)
Purpose: Expresses eGFP-tagged human Akt2(T309A) phosphomutant
Depositing lab: Thomas Leonard & Ivan Yudushkin. Depositing organization: Medical University of Vienna. Publication: PI(3,4,5)P3 Engagement Restricts Akt Activity to Cellular Membranes. Ebner M, Lucic I, Leonard TA, Yudushkin I. Mol Cell. 2017 Feb 2;65(3):416-431.e6. doi: 10.1016/j.molcel.2016.12.028. PubMed 28157504.
Backbone
  Vector backbone: pEGFP-C1
  Vector type: Mammalian Expression
Growth in bacteria
  Bacterial resistance: Kanamycin, 50 μg/mL
  Growth temperature: 37°C
  Growth strain: DH5alpha
  Copy number: High Copy
Gene/Insert
  Gene/Insert name: Akt2(T309A)
  Species: H. sapiens (human)
  Entrez Gene: AKT2 (a.k.a. HIHGHH, PKBB, PKBBETA, PRKBB, RAC-BETA)
Terms and licenses: Academic/Nonprofit Terms; Industry Terms: Not Available to Industry
How to cite: pEGFP-Akt2(T309A) was a gift from Thomas Leonard & Ivan Yudushkin (Addgene plasmid # 86625 ; http://n2t.net/addgene:86625 ; RRID:Addgene_86625)
