[The description below was written by a language model from this plasmid's Addgene catalogue record and pLannotate feature annotations shown in this document.]
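Description:
pEGFP-Akt2(T309A) is a mammalian expression plasmid of about 6.1 kb built on the pEGFP-C1 backbone, designed to produce human AKT2 carrying a threonine-to-alanine substitution at residue 309 as a fusion to the C-terminus of a green fluorescent protein. It is propagated in E. coli from a high-copy ColE1/pUC-type origin and selected with kanamycin. A single NeoR/KanR (Tn5 aminoglycoside phosphotransferase) gene serves both hosts. A bacterial bla-type promoter drives it in E. coli, and the adjacent SV40 enhancer/early promoter, with an HSV TK polyadenylation signal downstream, drives it in mammalian cells, where it allows G418 selection. An f1 origin is also present. The short annotated ble, large T antigen and bGH poly(A) fragments look like backbone remnants or partial sequence matches rather than functional parts.

The expression cassette consists of the human CMV immediate-early enhancer and promoter, the fluorescent protein coding sequence, a short remnant of the multiple cloning site acting as a linker, the AKT2 open reading frame, and an SV40 polyadenylation signal. The catalogue describes the tag as eGFP, whereas the automated annotation calls it mEGFP, so the record does not settle which variant is present. The alanine substitution at T309 removes a phosphorylatable residue, which is why the record calls the protein a phosphomutant; in general knowledge this position lies in the kinase activation loop. The construct is suited to transfecting mammalian cells to image the localisation of a phosphorylation-deficient Akt2 and to compare its behaviour with other forms of the kinase. This fits the associated study on how phosphoinositide engagement confines Akt activity to cellular membranes.
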