Features (pLannotate 1.2.2; 15 found; start..end, strand, type, name):
     11..599     +  rep_origin     ori: high-copy-number ColE1/pMB1/pBR322/pUC origin of replication
    774..1077    +  enhancer       CMV enhancer: human cytomegalovirus immediate early enhancer
   1078..1281    +  promoter       CMV promoter: human cytomegalovirus (CMV) immediate early promoter
   1326..2042    +  CDS            mEGFP: mEGFP is a basic (constitutively fluorescent) green fluorescent protein published in 2002, derived from Aequorea victoria. It has moderate acid sensitivity.
   2043..2063    +  misc_feature   MCS (fragment): multiple cloning site
   2064..3506    +  CDS            AKT2: AKT2_HUMAN - Experimental evidence at protein level: Swiss-Prot protein existence level 1. One of the few specific substrates of AKT2 identified recently is PITX2. Phosphorylation of PITX2 impairs its association with the CCND1 mRNA-stabilizing complex thus shortening the half-life of CCND1. AKT2 seems also to be the principal isoform responsible of the regulation of glucose uptake. Phosphorylates C2CD5 on 'Ser-197' during insulin-stimulated adipocytes. AKT2 is also specifically involved in skeletal muscle differentiation, one of its substrates in this process being ANKRD2. Down-regulation by
   3520..3604    +  CDS            large T antigen (fragment): large T antigen from SV40 (simian virus 40)
   3627..3748    +  polyA_signal   SV40 poly(A) signal: SV40 polyadenylation signal
   3782..4210    -  rep_origin     f1 ori (sequence partly withheld): f1 bacteriophage origin of replication; arrow indicates direction of (+) strand synthesis
   4237..4341    +  promoter       AmpR promoter: bla
   4343..4700    +  promoter       SV40 promoter: SV40 enhancer and early promoter
   4735..5529    +  CDS            NeoR/KanR: aminoglycoside phosphotransferase from Tn5; aph(3')-II (or nptII); confers resistance to neomycin, kanamycin, and G418 (Geneticin®)
   5550..5702    +  CDS            ble (fragment): BLE_KLEPN - Experimental evidence at protein level: Swiss-Prot protein existence level 1. Binding protein with a strong affinity to the bleomycin family of antibiotics. Binds to CL990; an antimitotic-antibiotic compound. From Klebsiella pneumoniae.
   5761..5808    +  polyA_signal   HSV TK poly(A) signal: herpes simplex virus thymidine kinase polyadenylation signal (Cole and Stacy, 1985)
   5899..5915    -  polyA_signal   bGH poly(A) signal (fragment): bovine growth hormone polyadenylation signal
>Addgene plasmid #86625 | pEGFP-Akt2(T309A) | addgene full sequence | sequence record 173575 | Addgene NGS Result
AAGGATCTTCTTGAGATCCTTTTTTTCTGCGCGTAATCTGCTGCTTGCAAACAAAAAAACCACCGCTACC
AGCGGTGGTTTGTTTGCCGGATCAAGAGCTACCAACTCTTTTTCCGAAGGTAACTGGCTTCAGCAGAGCG
CAGATACCAAATACTGTTCTTCTAGTGTAGCCGTAGTTAGGCCACCACTTCAAGAACTCTGTAGCACCGC
CTACATACCTCGCTCTGCTAATCCTGTTACCAGTGGCTGCTGCCAGTGGCGATAAGTCGTGTCTTACCGG
GTTGGACTCAAGACGATAGTTACCGGATAAGGCGCAGCGGTCGGGCTGAACGGGGGGTTCGTGCACACAG
CCCAGCTTGGAGCGAACGACCTACACCGAACTGAGATACCTACAGCGTGAGCTATGAGAAAGCGCCACGC
TTCCCGAAGGGAGAAAGGCGGACAGGTATCCGGTAAGCGGCAGGGTCGGAACAGGAGAGCGCACGAGGGA
GCTTCCAGGGGGAAACGCCTGGTATCTTTATAGTCCTGTCGGGTTTCGCCACCTCTGACTTGAGCGTCGA
TTTTTGTGATGCTCGTCAGGGGGGCGGAGCCTATGGAAAAACGCCAGCAACGCGGCCTTTTTACGGTTCC
TGGCCTTTTGCTGGCCTTTTGCTCACATGTTCTTTCCTGCGTTATCCCCTGATTCTGTGGATAACCGTAT
TACCGCCATGCATTAGTTATTAATAGTAATCAATTACGGGGTCATTAGTTCATAGCCCATATATGGAGTT
CCGCGTTACATAACTTACGGTAAATGGCCCGCCTGGCTGACCGCCCAACGACCCCCGCCCATTGACGTCA
ATAATGACGTATGTTCCCATAGTAACGCCAATAGGGACTTTCCATTGACGTCAATGGGTGGAGTATTTAC
GGTAAACTGCCCACTTGGCAGTACATCAAGTGTATCATATGCCAAGTACGCCCCCTATTGACGTCAATGA
CGGTAAATGGCCCGCCTGGCATTATGCCCAGTACATGACCTTATGGGACTTTCCTACTTGGCAGTACATC
TACGTATTAGTCATCGCTATTACCATGGTGATGCGGTTTTGGCAGTACATCAATGGGCGTGGATAGCGGT
TTGACTCACGGGGATTTCCAAGTCTCCACCCCATTGACGTCAATGGGAGTTTGTTTTGGCACCAAAATCA
ACGGGACTTTCCAAAATGTCGTAACAACTCCGCCCCATTGACGCAAATGGGCGGTAGGCGTGTACGGTGG
GAGGTCTATATAAGCAGAGCTGGTTTAGTGAACCGTCAGATCCGCTAGCGCTACCGGTCGCCACCATGGT
GAGCAAGGGCGAGGAGCTGTTCACCGGGGTGGTGCCCATCCTGGTCGAGCTGGACGGCGACGTAAACGGC
CACAAGTTCAGCGTGTCCGGCGAGGGCGAGGGCGATGCCACCTACGGCAAGCTGACCCTGAAGTTCATCT
GCACCACCGGCAAGCTGCCCGTGCCCTGGCCCACCCTCGTGACCACCCTGACCTACGGCGTGCAGTGCTT
CAGCCGCTACCCCGACCACATGAAGCAGCACGACTTCTTCAAGTCCGCCATGCCCGAAGGCTACGTCCAG
GAGCGCACCATCTTCTTCAAGGACGACGGCAACTACAAGACCCGCGCCGAGGTGAAGTTCGAGGGCGACA
CCCTGGTGAACCGCATCGAGCTGAAGGGCATCGACTTCAAGGAGGACGGCAACATCCTGGGGCACAAGCT
GGAGTACAACTACAACAGCCACAACGTCTATATCATGGCCGACAAGCAGAAGAACGGCATCAAGGTGAAC
TTCAAGATCCGCCACAACATCGAGGACGGCAGCGTGCAGCTCGCCGACCACTACCAGCAGAACACCCCCA
TCGGCGACGGCCCCGTGCTGCTGCCCGACAACCACTACCTGAGCACCCAGTCCAAGCTGAGCAAAGACCC
CAACGAGAAGCGCGATCACATGGTCCTGCTGGAGTTCGTGACCGCCGCCGGGATCACTCTCGGCATGGAC
GAGCTGTACAAGTCCGGACTCAGATCTCGAGCTATGAATGAGGTGTCTGTCATCAAAGAAGGCTGGCTCC
ACAAGCGTGGTGAATACATCAAGACCTGGAGGCCACGGTACTTCCTGCTGAAGAGCGACGGCTCCTTCAT
TGGGTACAAGGAGAGGCCCGAGGCCCCTGATCAGACTCTACCCCCCTTAAACAACTTCTCCGTAGCAGAA
TGCCAGCTGATGAAGACCGAGAGGCCGCGACCCAACACCTTTGTCATACGCTGCCTGCAGTGGACCACAG
TCATCGAGAGGACCTTCCACGTGGATTCTCCAGACGAGAGGGAGGAGTGGATGCGGGCCATCCAGATGGT
CGCCAACAGCCTCAAGCAGCGGGCCCCAGGCGAGGACCCCATGGACTACAAGTGTGGCTCCCCCAGTGAC
TCCTCCACGACTGAGGAGATGGAAGTGGCGGTCAGCAAGGCACGGGCTAAAGTGACCATGAATGACTTCG
ACTATCTCAAACTCCTTGGCAAGGGAACCTTTGGCAAAGTCATCCTGGTGCGGGAGAAGGCCACTGGCCG
CTACTACGCCATGAAGATCCTGCGGAAGGAAGTCATCATTGCCAAGGATGAAGTCGCTCACACAGTCACC
GAGAGCCGGGTCCTCCAGAACACCAGGCACCCGTTCCTCACTGCGCTGAAGTATGCCTTCCAGACCCACG
ACCGCCTGTGCTTTGTGATGGAGTATGCCAACGGGGGTGAGCTGTTCTTCCACCTGTCCCGGGAGCGTGT
CTTCACAGAGGAGCGGGCCCGGTTTTATGGTGCAGAGATTGTCTCGGCTCTTGAGTACTTGCACTCGCGG
GACGTGGTATACCGCGACATCAAGCTGGAAAACCTCATGCTGGACAAAGATGGCCACATCAAGATCACTG
ACTTTGGCCTCTGCAAAGAGGGCATCAGTGACGGGGCCACCATGAAAGCCTTCTGTGGGACCCCGGAGTA
CCTGGCGCCTGAGGTGCTGGAGGACAATGACTATGGCCGGGCCGTGGACTGGTGGGGGCTGGGTGTGGTC
ATGTACGAGATGATGTGCGGCCGCCTGCCCTTCTACAACCAGGACCACGAGCGCCTCTTCGAGCTCATCC
TCATGGAAGAGATCCGCTTCCCGCGCACGCTCAGCCCCGAGGCCAAGTCCCTGCTTGCTGGGCTGCTTAA
GAAGGACCCCAAGCAGAGGCTTGGTGGGGGGCCCAGCGATGCCAAGGAGGTCATGGAGCACAGGTTCTTC
CTCAGCATCAACTGGCAGGACGTGGTCCAGAAGAAGCTCCTGCCACCCTTCAAACCTCAGGTCACGTCCG
AGGTCGACACAAGGTACTTCGATGATGAATTTACCGCCCAGTCCATCACAATCACACCCCCTGACCGCTA
TGACAGCCTGGGCTTACTGGAGCTGGACCAGCGGACCCACTTCCCCCAGTTCTCCTACTCGGCCAGCATC
CGCGAGTGATCTAGATAACTGATCATAATCAGCCATACCACATTTGTAGAGGTTTTACTTGCTTTAAAAA
ACCTCCCACACCTCCCCCTGAACCTGAAACATAAAATGAATGCAATTGTTGTTGTTAACTTGTTTATTGC
AGCTTATAATGGTTACAAATAAAGCAATAGCATCACAAATTTCACAAATAAAGCATTTTTTTCACTGCAT
TCTAGTTGTGGTTTGTCCAAACTCATCAATGTATCTTAACGCGTAAATTGTAAGCGTTAATATTTTGTTA
AAATTCGCGTTAAATTTTTGTTAAATCAGCTCATTTTTTAACCAATAGGCCGAAATCGGCAAAATCCCTT
ATAAATCAAAAGAATAGACCGAGATAGGGT
[37 nt withheld, positions 3881-3917]
AAAGAACGTGGACTCCAACGTCAAAGG
[49 nt withheld, positions 3945-3993]
T
[91 nt withheld, positions 3995-4085]
G
[124 nt withheld, positions 4087-4210]
CAGGTGGCACTTTTCGGGGAAATGTGCGCGGAACCCCTATTTGTTTATTTTTCTAAATACATTCAAATAT
GTATCCGCTCATGAGACAATAACCCTGATAAATGCTTCAATAATATTGAAAAAGGAAGAGTCCTGAGGCG
GAAAGAACCAGCTGTGGAATGTGTGTCAGTTAGGGTGTGGAAAGTCCCCAGGCTCCCCAGCAGGCAGAAG
TATGCAAAGCATGCATCTCAATTAGTCAGCAACCAGGTGTGGAAAGTCCCCAGGCTCCCCAGCAGGCAGA
AGTATGCAAAGCATGCATCTCAATTAGTCAGCAACCATAGTCCCGCCCCTAACTCCGCCCATCCCGCCCC
TAACTCCGCCCAGTTCCGCCCATTCTCCGCCCCATGGCTGACTAATTTTTTTTATTTATGCAGAGGCCGA
GGCCGCCTCGGCCTCTGAGCTATTCCAGAAGTAGTGAGGAGGCTTTTTTGGAGGCCTAGGCTTTTGCAAA
GATCGATCAAGAGACAGGATGAGGATCGTTTCGCATGATTGAACAAGATGGATTGCACGCAGGTTCTCCG
GCCGCTTGGGTGGAGAGGCTATTCGGCTATGACTGGGCACAACAGACAATCGGCTGCTCTGATGCCGCCG
TGTTCCGGCTGTCAGCGCAGGGGCGCCCGGTTCTTTTTGTCAAGACCGACCTGTCCGGTGCCCTGAATGA
ACTGCAAGACGAGGCAGCGCGGCTATCGTGGCTGGCCACGACGGGCGTTCCTTGCGCAGCTGTGCTCGAC
GTTGTCACTGAAGCGGGAAGGGACTGGCTGCTATTGGGCGAAGTGCCGGGGCAGGATCTCCTGTCATCTC
ACCTTGCTCCTGCCGAGAAAGTATCCATCATGGCTGATGCAATGCGGCGGCTGCATACGCTTGATCCGGC
TACCTGCCCATTCGACCACCAAGCGAAACATCGCATCGAGCGAGCACGTACTCGGATGGAAGCCGGTCTT
GTCGATCAGGATGATCTGGACGAAGAGCATCAGGGGCTCGCGCCAGCCGAACTGTTCGCCAGGCTCAAGG
CGAGCATGCCCGACGGCGAGGATCTCGTCGTGACCCATGGCGATGCCTGCTTGCCGAATATCATGGTGGA
AAATGGCCGCTTTTCTGGATTCATCGACTGTGGCCGGCTGGGTGTGGCGGACCGCTATCAGGACATAGCG
TTGGCTACCCGTGATATTGCTGAAGAGCTTGGCGGCGAATGGGCTGACCGCTTCCTCGTGCTTTACGGTA
TCGCCGCTCCCGATTCGCAGCGCATCGCCTTCTATCGCCTTCTTGACGAGTTCTTCTGAGCGGGACTCTG
GGGTTCGAAATGACCGACCAAGCGACGCCCAACCTGCCATCACGAGATTTCGATTCCACCGCCGCCTTCT
ATGAAAGGTTGGGCTTCGGAATCGTTTTCCGGGACGCCGGCTGGATGATCCTCCAGCGCGGGGATCTCAT
GCTGGAGTTCTTCGCCCACCCTAGGGGGAGGCTAACTGAAACACGGAAGGAGACAATACCGGAAGGAACC
CGCGCTATGACGGCAATAAAAAGACAGAATAAAACGCACGGTGTTGGGTCGTTTGTTCATAAACGCGGGG
TTCGGTCCCAGGGCTGGCACTCTGTCGATACCCCACCGAGACCCCATTGGGGCCAATACGCCCGCGTTTC
TTCCTTTTCCCCACCCCACCCCCCAAGTTCGGGTGAAGGCCCAGGGCTCGCAGCCAACGTCGGGGCGGCA
GGCCCTGCCATAGCCTCAGGTTACTCATATATACTTTAGATTGATTTAAAACTTCATTTTTAATTTAAAA
GGATCTAGGTGAAGATCCTTTTTGATAATCTCATGACCAAAATCCCTTAACGTGAGTTTTCGTTCCACTG
AGCGTCAGACCCCGTAGAAAAGATCA
